Addgene plasmid #134449: px458_Conc2
Purpose: (Empty Backbone) Empty concatemer vector in which 2 sgRNAs can be inserted; with Cas9 + GFP
Depositing lab: Daniel Stange. Depositing organization: Universitaetsklinikum Carl Gustav Carus, Technische Universitaet Dresden. Publication: Universal and Efficient Electroporation Protocol for Genetic Engineering of Gastrointestinal Organoids. Gaebler AM, Hennig A, Buczolich K, Weitz J, Welsch T, Stange DE, Pape K. J Vis Exp. 2020 Feb 18;(156). doi: 10.3791/60704. PubMed 32150173.
Backbone
  Vector backbone: pSpCas9(BB)-2A-GFP (PX458)
  Backbone manufacturer: Feng Zhang
  Modifications to backbone: The Backbone vector was PciI/XbaI digested and an amplified region from 3 gRNA concatemer vector (#84880) was inserted, which encodes for two U6 promotors.
  Vector type: Mammalian Expression, CRISPR
  Promoter: U6
  Selectable markers: GFP
Growth in bacteria
  Bacterial resistance: Ampicillin, 100 μg/mL
  Growth temperature: 37°C
  Growth strain: NEB Stable
  Copy number: Unknown
Gene/Insert
  Cloning method: Restriction Enzyme
Terms and licenses: Academic/Nonprofit Terms; Industry Terms: Not Available to Industry
Depositor comments: The sgRNAs can get introduced by golden gate cloning like described in Andersson-Rolf A et al.: Simultaneous paralogue knockout using a CRISPR-concatemer in mouse small intestinal organoids. Dev Biol. 2016. doi: 10.1016/j.ydbio.2016.10.016. For more information see protocol.
How to cite: px458_Conc2 was a gift from Daniel Stange (Addgene plasmid # 134449 ; http://n2t.net/addgene:134449 ; RRID:Addgene_134449)
