[The description below was written by a language model from this plasmid's Addgene catalogue record and pLannotate feature annotations shown in this document.]
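Description:
px458_Conc2 is an empty mammalian CRISPR expression backbone derived from pSpCas9(BB)-2A-GFP (PX458), modified so that two sgRNAs can be delivered from the same plasmid as Cas9 and a GFP marker. According to the record, the parent vector was cut with PciI and XbaI, and a fragment amplified from a three-guide concatemer vector was inserted in place of the original single guide cassette. The feature table of the 9.7 kb sequence accordingly shows two tandem units, each consisting of a human U6 RNA polymerase III promoter followed by a Streptococcus pyogenes gRNA scaffold. The short gap between each promoter and its scaffold is where a spacer is inserted, which the depositor notes is done by Golden Gate cloning following a published concatemer method.

Downstream of the guide cassettes, a CMV enhancer, chicken β-actin promoter and hybrid intron drive S. pyogenes Cas9. The annotation software splits Cas9 into N- and C-terminal portions, but these are contiguous. Cas9 is followed by a nucleoplasmin nuclear localization signal, EGFP and a bGH polyadenylation signal. The backbone name indicates that EGFP is linked to Cas9 through a 2A peptide, although this element is not annotated. GFP is the only mammalian marker, so transfected cells are identified or sorted by fluorescence rather than by drug selection.

In bacteria the plasmid replicates from a high-copy ColE1/pUC-type origin and is selected with ampicillin through β-lactamase. An f1 origin and a single AAV2 ITR remnant are carried over from the parent vector, and the small FLAG, bom and rop fragments appear to be incidental matches. The associated publication describes electroporation-based genetic engineering of gastrointestinal organoids, which suits simultaneous targeting of two loci or paralogues.
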