Features (pLannotate 1.2.2; 21 found; start..end, strand, type, name):
     77..665     +  rep_origin     ori: high-copy-number ColE1/pMB1/pBR322/pUC origin of replication
    730..750     +  CDS            FLAG (fragment): FLAG® epitope tag, followed by an enterokinase cleavage site
    773..1013    +  promoter       U6 promoter: RNA polymerase III promoter for human U6 snRNA
   1040..1115    +  misc_RNA       gRNA scaffold: guide RNA scaffold for the Streptococcus pyogenes CRISPR/Cas9 system
   1171..1411    +  promoter       U6 promoter: RNA polymerase III promoter for human U6 snRNA
   1440..1515    +  misc_RNA       gRNA scaffold: guide RNA scaffold for the Streptococcus pyogenes CRISPR/Cas9 system
   1579..1864    +  enhancer       CMV enhancer: human cytomegalovirus immediate early enhancer; contains an 18-bp deletion relative to the standard CMV enhancer
   1866..2143    +  promoter       chicken β-actin promoter: No description available
   2144..2371    +  intron         hybrid intron: hybrid between chicken β-actin (CBA) and minute virus of mice (MMV) introns (Gray et al., 2011)
   2509..4110    +  CDS            Cas9(N): N-terminal portion of Streptococcus pyogenes Cas9 (Zetsche et al., 2015)
   4111..6609    +  CDS            Cas9(C): C-terminal portion of Streptococcus pyogenes Cas9 (Zetsche et al., 2015)
   6610..6657    +  CDS            nucleoplasmin NLS: bipartite nuclear localization signal from nucleoplasmin
   6727..7440    +  CDS            EGFP: EGFP is a basic (constitutively fluorescent) green fluorescent protein published in 1996, derived from Aequorea victoria. It is reported to be a rapidly-maturing weak dimer with moderate acid sensitivity.
   7474..7585    +  polyA_signal   bGH poly(A) signal: bovine growth hormone polyadenylation signal
   7690..7830    +  repeat_region  AAV2 ITR: inverted terminal repeat of adeno-associated virus serotype 2 inverted
   7835..7886    -  misc_feature   bom (fragment): basis of mobility region from pBR322
   7905..8360    +  rep_origin     f1 ori (sequence partly withheld): f1 bacteriophage origin of replication; arrow indicates direction of (+) strand synthesis
   8361..8410    -  misc_feature   bom (fragment): basis of mobility region from pBR322
   8512..8547    -  CDS            rop (fragment): Rop protein, which maintains plasmids at low copy number; rop
   8642..8746    +  promoter       AmpR promoter: bla
   8747..9607    +  CDS            AmpR: β-lactamase; bla; confers resistance to ampicillin, carbenicillin, and related antibiotics
>Addgene plasmid #134449 | px458_Conc2 | addgene full sequence | sequence record 273660 | Addgene NGS Result
TCATGACCAAAATCCCTTAACGTGAGTTTTCGTTCCACTGAGCGTCAGACCCCGTAGAAAAGATCAAAGG
ATCTTCTTGAGATCCTTTTTTTCTGCGCGTAATCTGCTGCTTGCAAACAAAAAAACCACCGCTACCAGCG
GTGGTTTGTTTGCCGGATCAAGAGCTACCAACTCTTTTTCCGAAGGTAACTGGCTTCAGCAGAGCGCAGA
TACCAAATACTGTTCTTCTAGTGTAGCCGTAGTTAGGCCACCACTTCAAGAACTCTGTAGCACCGCCTAC
ATACCTCGCTCTGCTAATCCTGTTACCAGTGGCTGCTGCCAGTGGCGATAAGTCGTGTCTTACCGGGTTG
GACTCAAGACGATAGTTACCGGATAAGGCGCAGCGGTCGGGCTGAACGGGGGGTTCGTGCACACAGCCCA
GCTTGGAGCGAACGACCTACACCGAACTGAGATACCTACAGCGTGAGCTATGAGAAAGCGCCACGCTTCC
CGAAGGGAGAAAGGCGGACAGGTATCCGGTAAGCGGCAGGGTCGGAACAGGAGAGCGCACGAGGGAGCTT
CCAGGGGGAAACGCCTGGTATCTTTATAGTCCTGTCGGGTTTCGCCACCTCTGACTTGAGCGTCGATTTT
TGTGATGCTCGTCAGGGGGGCGGAGCCTATGGAAAAACGCCAGCAACGCGGCCTTTTTACGGTTCCTGGC
CTTTTGCTGGCCTTTTGCTCACATGTGACTACAAGGACGACGATGACAAGGATCTCCAAGGTCGGGCAGG
AAGAGGGCCTATTTCCCATGATTCCTTCATATTTGCATATACGATACAAGGCTGTTAGAGAGATAATTAG
AATTAATTTGACTGTAAACACAAAGATATTAGTACAAAATACGTGACGTAGAAAGTAATAATTTCTTGGG
TAGTTTGCAGTTTTAAAATTATGTTTTAAAATGGACTATCATATGCTTACCGTAACTTGAAAGTATTTCG
ATTTCTTGGCTTTATATATCTTGTGGAAAGGACGAAACACCGGAGTCTTCGAGAAGACAGTTTTAGAGCT
AGAAATAGCAAGTTAAAATAAGGCTAGTCCGTTATCAACTTGAAAAAGTGGCACCGAGTCGGTGCTTTTT
TACCCCTACGACGTGCCCGACTACGCCGGATCTCCAAGGTCGGGCAGGAAGAGGGCCTATTTCCCATGAT
TCCTTCATATTTGCATATACGATACAAGGCTGTTAGAGAGATAATTAGAATTAATTTGACTGTAAACACA
AAGATATTAGTACAAAATACGTGACGTAGAAAGTAATAATTTCTTGGGTAGTTTGCAGTTTTAAAATTAT
GTTTTAAAATGGACTATCATATGCTTACCGTAACTTGAAAGTATTTCGATTTCTTGGCTTTATATATCTT
GTGGAAAGGACGAAACACCGGAAGTCTTCGAGAAGACAAGTTTTAGAGCTAGAAATAGCAAGTTAAAATA
AGGCTAGTCCGTTATCAACTTGAAAAAGTGGCACCGAGTCGGTGCTTTTTTATGGCATCAATGCAGAAGC
TGATCTCAGAGGAGGACCTGGGATCCTCTAGAGGTACCCGTTACATAACTTACGGTAAATGGCCCGCCTG
GCTGACCGCCCAACGACCCCCGCCCATTGACGTCAATAGTAACGCCAATAGGGACTTTCCATTGACGTCA
ATGGGTGGAGTATTTACGGTAAACTGCCCACTTGGCAGTACATCAAGTGTATCATATGCCAAGTACGCCC
CCTATTGACGTCAATGACGGTAAATGGCCCGCCTGGCATTGTGCCCAGTACATGACCTTATGGGACTTTC
CTACTTGGCAGTACATCTACGTATTAGTCATCGCTATTACCATGGTCGAGGTGAGCCCCACGTTCTGCTT
CACTCTCCCCATCTCCCCCCCCTCCCCACCCCCAATTTTGTATTTATTTATTTTTTAATTATTTTGTGCA
GCGATGGGGGCGGGGGGGGGGGGGGGGCGCGCGCCAGGCGGGGCGGGGCGGGGCGAGGGGCGGGGCGGGG
CGAGGCGGAGAGGTGCGGCGGCAGCCAATCAGAGCGGCGCGCTCCGAAAGTTTCCTTTTATGGCGAGGCG
GCGGCGGCGGCGGCCCTATAAAAAGCGAAGCGCGCGGCGGGCGGGAGTCGCTGCGCGCTGCCTTCGCCCC
GTGCCCCGCTCCGCCGCCGCCTCGCGCCGCCCGCCCCGGCTCTGACTGACCGCGTTACTCCCACAGGTGA
GCGGGCGGGACGGCCCTTCTCCTCCGGGCTGTAATTAGCTGAGCAAGAGGTAAGGGTTTAAGGGATGGTT
GGTTGGTGGGGTATTAATGTTTAATTACCTGGAGCACCTGCCTGAAATCACTTTTTTTCAGGTTGGACCG
GTGCCACCATGGACTATAAGGACCACGACGGAGACTACAAGGATCATGATATTGATTACAAAGACGATGA
CGATAAGATGGCCCCAAAGAAGAAGCGGAAGGTCGGTATCCACGGAGTCCCAGCAGCCGACAAGAAGTAC
AGCATCGGCCTGGACATCGGCACCAACTCTGTGGGCTGGGCCGTGATCACCGACGAGTACAAGGTGCCCA
GCAAGAAATTCAAGGTGCTGGGCAACACCGACCGGCACAGCATCAAGAAGAACCTGATCGGAGCCCTGCT
GTTCGACAGCGGCGAAACAGCCGAGGCCACCCGGCTGAAGAGAACCGCCAGAAGAAGATACACCAGACGG
AAGAACCGGATCTGCTATCTGCAAGAGATCTTCAGCAACGAGATGGCCAAGGTGGACGACAGCTTCTTCC
ACAGACTGGAAGAGTCCTTCCTGGTGGAAGAGGATAAGAAGCACGAGCGGCACCCCATCTTCGGCAACAT
CGTGGACGAGGTGGCCTACCACGAGAAGTACCCCACCATCTACCACCTGAGAAAGAAACTGGTGGACAGC
ACCGACAAGGCCGACCTGCGGCTGATCTATCTGGCCCTGGCCCACATGATCAAGTTCCGGGGCCACTTCC
TGATCGAGGGCGACCTGAACCCCGACAACAGCGACGTGGACAAGCTGTTCATCCAGCTGGTGCAGACCTA
CAACCAGCTGTTCGAGGAAAACCCCATCAACGCCAGCGGCGTGGACGCCAAGGCCATCCTGTCTGCCAGA
CTGAGCAAGAGCAGACGGCTGGAAAATCTGATCGCCCAGCTGCCCGGCGAGAAGAAGAATGGCCTGTTCG
GAAACCTGATTGCCCTGAGCCTGGGCCTGACCCCCAACTTCAAGAGCAACTTCGACCTGGCCGAGGATGC
CAAACTGCAGCTGAGCAAGGACACCTACGACGACGACCTGGACAACCTGCTGGCCCAGATCGGCGACCAG
TACGCCGACCTGTTTCTGGCCGCCAAGAACCTGTCCGACGCCATCCTGCTGAGCGACATCCTGAGAGTGA
ACACCGAGATCACCAAGGCCCCCCTGAGCGCCTCTATGATCAAGAGATACGACGAGCACCACCAGGACCT
GACCCTGCTGAAAGCTCTCGTGCGGCAGCAGCTGCCTGAGAAGTACAAAGAGATTTTCTTCGACCAGAGC
AAGAACGGCTACGCCGGCTACATTGACGGCGGAGCCAGCCAGGAAGAGTTCTACAAGTTCATCAAGCCCA
TCCTGGAAAAGATGGACGGCACCGAGGAACTGCTCGTGAAGCTGAACAGAGAGGACCTGCTGCGGAAGCA
GCGGACCTTCGACAACGGCAGCATCCCCCACCAGATCCACCTGGGAGAGCTGCACGCCATTCTGCGGCGG
CAGGAAGATTTTTACCCATTCCTGAAGGACAACCGGGAAAAGATCGAGAAGATCCTGACCTTCCGCATCC
CCTACTACGTGGGCCCTCTGGCCAGGGGAAACAGCAGATTCGCCTGGATGACCAGAAAGAGCGAGGAAAC
CATCACCCCCTGGAACTTCGAGGAAGTGGTGGACAAGGGCGCTTCCGCCCAGAGCTTCATCGAGCGGATG
ACCAACTTCGATAAGAACCTGCCCAACGAGAAGGTGCTGCCCAAGCACAGCCTGCTGTACGAGTACTTCA
CCGTGTATAACGAGCTGACCAAAGTGAAATACGTGACCGAGGGAATGAGAAAGCCCGCCTTCCTGAGCGG
CGAGCAGAAAAAGGCCATCGTGGACCTGCTGTTCAAGACCAACCGGAAAGTGACCGTGAAGCAGCTGAAA
GAGGACTACTTCAAGAAAATCGAGTGCTTCGACTCCGTGGAAATCTCCGGCGTGGAAGATCGGTTCAACG
CCTCCCTGGGCACATACCACGATCTGCTGAAAATTATCAAGGACAAGGACTTCCTGGACAATGAGGAAAA
CGAGGACATTCTGGAAGATATCGTGCTGACCCTGACACTGTTTGAGGACAGAGAGATGATCGAGGAACGG
CTGAAAACCTATGCCCACCTGTTCGACGACAAAGTGATGAAGCAGCTGAAGCGGCGGAGATACACCGGCT
GGGGCAGGCTGAGCCGGAAGCTGATCAACGGCATCCGGGACAAGCAGTCCGGCAAGACAATCCTGGATTT
CCTGAAGTCCGACGGCTTCGCCAACAGAAACTTCATGCAGCTGATCCACGACGACAGCCTGACCTTTAAA
GAGGACATCCAGAAAGCCCAGGTGTCCGGCCAGGGCGATAGCCTGCACGAGCACATTGCCAATCTGGCCG
GCAGCCCCGCCATTAAGAAGGGCATCCTGCAGACAGTGAAGGTGGTGGACGAGCTCGTGAAAGTGATGGG
CCGGCACAAGCCCGAGAACATCGTGATCGAAATGGCCAGAGAGAACCAGACCACCCAGAAGGGACAGAAG
AACAGCCGCGAGAGAATGAAGCGGATCGAAGAGGGCATCAAAGAGCTGGGCAGCCAGATCCTGAAAGAAC
ACCCCGTGGAAAACACCCAGCTGCAGAACGAGAAGCTGTACCTGTACTACCTGCAGAATGGGCGGGATAT
GTACGTGGACCAGGAACTGGACATCAACCGGCTGTCCGACTACGATGTGGACCATATCGTGCCTCAGAGC
TTTCTGAAGGACGACTCCATCGACAACAAGGTGCTGACCAGAAGCGACAAGAACCGGGGCAAGAGCGACA
ACGTGCCCTCCGAAGAGGTCGTGAAGAAGATGAAGAACTACTGGCGGCAGCTGCTGAACGCCAAGCTGAT
TACCCAGAGAAAGTTCGACAATCTGACCAAGGCCGAGAGAGGCGGCCTGAGCGAACTGGATAAGGCCGGC
TTCATCAAGAGACAGCTGGTGGAAACCCGGCAGATCACAAAGCACGTGGCACAGATCCTGGACTCCCGGA
TGAACACTAAGTACGACGAGAATGACAAGCTGATCCGGGAAGTGAAAGTGATCACCCTGAAGTCCAAGCT
GGTGTCCGATTTCCGGAAGGATTTCCAGTTTTACAAAGTGCGCGAGATCAACAACTACCACCACGCCCAC
GACGCCTACCTGAACGCCGTCGTGGGAACCGCCCTGATCAAAAAGTACCCTAAGCTGGAAAGCGAGTTCG
TGTACGGCGACTACAAGGTGTACGACGTGCGGAAGATGATCGCCAAGAGCGAGCAGGAAATCGGCAAGGC
TACCGCCAAGTACTTCTTCTACAGCAACATCATGAACTTTTTCAAGACCGAGATTACCCTGGCCAACGGC
GAGATCCGGAAGCGGCCTCTGATCGAGACAAACGGCGAAACCGGGGAGATCGTGTGGGATAAGGGCCGGG
ATTTTGCCACCGTGCGGAAAGTGCTGAGCATGCCCCAAGTGAATATCGTGAAAAAGACCGAGGTGCAGAC
AGGCGGCTTCAGCAAAGAGTCTATCCTGCCCAAGAGGAACAGCGATAAGCTGATCGCCAGAAAGAAGGAC
TGGGACCCTAAGAAGTACGGCGGCTTCGACAGCCCCACCGTGGCCTATTCTGTGCTGGTGGTGGCCAAAG
TGGAAAAGGGCAAGTCCAAGAAACTGAAGAGTGTGAAAGAGCTGCTGGGGATCACCATCATGGAAAGAAG
CAGCTTCGAGAAGAATCCCATCGACTTTCTGGAAGCCAAGGGCTACAAAGAAGTGAAAAAGGACCTGATC
ATCAAGCTGCCTAAGTACTCCCTGTTCGAGCTGGAAAACGGCCGGAAGAGAATGCTGGCCTCTGCCGGCG
AACTGCAGAAGGGAAACGAACTGGCCCTGCCCTCCAAATATGTGAACTTCCTGTACCTGGCCAGCCACTA
TGAGAAGCTGAAGGGCTCCCCCGAGGATAATGAGCAGAAACAGCTGTTTGTGGAACAGCACAAGCACTAC
CTGGACGAGATCATCGAGCAGATCAGCGAGTTCTCCAAGAGAGTGATCCTGGCCGACGCTAATCTGGACA
AAGTGCTGTCCGCCTACAACAAGCACCGGGATAAGCCCATCAGAGAGCAGGCCGAGAATATCATCCACCT
GTTTACCCTGACCAATCTGGGAGCCCCTGCCGCCTTCAAGTACTTTGACACCACCATCGACCGGAAGAGG
TACACCAGCACCAAAGAGGTGCTGGACGCCACCCTGATCCACCAGAGCATCACCGGCCTGTACGAGACAC
GGATCGACCTGTCTCAGCTGGGAGGCGACAAAAGGCCGGCGGCCACGAAAAAGGCCGGCCAGGCAAAAAA
GAAAAAGGAATTCGGCAGTGGAGAGGGCAGAGGAAGTCTGCTAACATGCGGTGACGTCGAGGAGAATCCT
GGCCCAGTGAGCAAGGGCGAGGAGCTGTTCACCGGGGTGGTGCCCATCCTGGTCGAGCTGGACGGCGACG
TAAACGGCCACAAGTTCAGCGTGTCCGGCGAGGGCGAGGGCGATGCCACCTACGGCAAGCTGACCCTGAA
GTTCATCTGCACCACCGGCAAGCTGCCCGTGCCCTGGCCCACCCTCGTGACCACCCTGACCTACGGCGTG
CAGTGCTTCAGCCGCTACCCCGACCACATGAAGCAGCACGACTTCTTCAAGTCCGCCATGCCCGAAGGCT
ACGTCCAGGAGCGCACCATCTTCTTCAAGGACGACGGCAACTACAAGACCCGCGCCGAGGTGAAGTTCGA
GGGCGACACCCTGGTGAACCGCATCGAGCTGAAGGGCATCGACTTCAAGGAGGACGGCAACATCCTGGGG
CACAAGCTGGAGTACAACTACAACAGCCACAACGTCTATATCATGGCCGACAAGCAGAAGAACGGCATCA
AGGTGAACTTCAAGATCCGCCACAACATCGAGGACGGCAGCGTGCAGCTCGCCGACCACTACCAGCAGAA
CACCCCCATCGGCGACGGCCCCGTGCTGCTGCCCGACAACCACTACCTGAGCACCCAGTCCGCCCTGAGC
AAAGACCCCAACGAGAAGCGCGATCACATGGTCCTGCTGGAGTTCGTGACCGCCGCCGGGATCACTCTCG
GCATGGACGAGCTGTACAAGGAATTCTAACTAGAGCTCGCTGATCAGCCTCGACTGTGCCTTCTAGTTGC
CAGCCATCTGTTGTTTGCCCCTCCCCCGTGCCTTCCTTGACCCTGGAAGGTGCCACTCCCACTGTCCTTT
CCTAATAAAATGAGGAAATTGCATCGCATTGTCTGAGTAGGTGTCATTCTATTCTGGGGGGTGGGGTGGG
GCAGGACAGCAAGGGGGAGGATTGGGAAGAGAATAGCAGGCATGCTGGGGAGCGGCCGCAGGAACCCCTA
GTGATGGAGTTGGCCACTCCCTCTCTGCGCGCTCGCTCGCTCACTGAGGCCGGGCGACCAAAGGTCGCCC
GACGCCCGGGCTTTGCCCGGGCGGCCTCAGTGAGCGAGCGAGCGCGCAGCTGCCTGCAGGGGCGCCTGAT
GCGGTATTTTCTCCTTACGCATCTGTGCGGTATTTCACACCGCATA
[95 nt withheld, positions 7887-7981]
T
[46 nt withheld, positions 7983-8028]
C
[141 nt withheld, positions 8030-8170]
CCTTTGACGTTGGAGTCCACGTTCTTT
[37 nt withheld, positions 8198-8234]
ACTCTATCTCGGGCTATTCTTTTGATTTATAAGGGATTTTGCCGATTTCGGTCTATTGGTTAAAAAATGA
GCTGATTTAACAAAAATTTAACGCGAATTTTAACAAAATATTAACGTTTACAATTTTATGGTGCACTCTC
AGTACAATCTGCTCTGATGCCGCATAGTTAAGCCAGCCCCGACACCCGCCAACACCCGCTGACGCGCCCT
GACGGGCTTGTCTGCTCCCGGCATCCGCTTACAGACAAGCTGTGACCGTCTCCGGGAGCTGCATGTGTCA
GAGGTTTTCACCGTCATCACCGAAACGCGCGAGACGAAAGGGCCTCGTGATACGCCTATTTTTATAGGTT
AATGTCATGATAATAATGGTTTCTTAGACGTCAGGTGGCACTTTTCGGGGAAATGTGCGCGGAACCCCTA
TTTGTTTATTTTTCTAAATACATTCAAATATGTATCCGCTCATGAGACAATAACCCTGATAAATGCTTCA
ATAATATTGAAAAAGGAAGAGTATGAGTATTCAACATTTCCGTGTCGCCCTTATTCCCTTTTTTGCGGCA
TTTTGCCTTCCTGTTTTTGCTCACCCAGAAACGCTGGTGAAAGTAAAAGATGCTGAAGATCAGTTGGGTG
CACGAGTGGGTTACATCGAACTGGATCTCAACAGCGGTAAGATCCTTGAGAGTTTTCGCCCCGAAGAACG
TTTTCCAATGATGAGCACTTTTAAAGTTCTGCTATGTGGCGCGGTATTATCCCGTATTGACGCCGGGCAA
GAGCAACTCGGTCGCCGCATACACTATTCTCAGAATGACTTGGTTGAGTACTCACCAGTCACAGAAAAGC
ATCTTACGGATGGCATGACAGTAAGAGAATTATGCAGTGCTGCCATAACCATGAGTGATAACACTGCGGC
CAACTTACTTCTGACAACGATCGGAGGACCGAAGGAGCTAACCGCTTTTTTGCACAACATGGGGGATCAT
GTAACTCGCCTTGATCGTTGGGAACCGGAGCTGAATGAAGCCATACCAAACGACGAGCGTGACACCACGA
TGCCTGTAGCAATGGCAACAACGTTGCGCAAACTATTAACTGGCGAACTACTTACTCTAGCTTCCCGGCA
ACAATTAATAGACTGGATGGAGGCGGATAAAGTTGCAGGACCACTTCTGCGCTCGGCCCTTCCGGCTGGC
TGGTTTATTGCTGATAAATCTGGAGCCGGTGAGCGTGGAAGCCGCGGTATCATTGCAGCACTGGGGCCAG
ATGGTAAGCCCTCCCGTATCGTAGTTATCTACACGACGGGGAGTCAGGCAACTATGGATGAACGAAATAG
ACAGATCGCTGAGATAGGTGCCTCACTGATTAAGCATTGGTAACTGTCAGACCAAGTTTACTCATATATA
CTTTAGATTGATTTAAAACTTCATTTTTAATTTAAAAGGATCTAGGTGAAGATCCTTTTTGATAATC
